Addgene plasmid #48380: pFUSB4_AATA
Depositing lab: Stephen Ekker. Depositing organization: Mayo Foundation for Medical Education and Research. Publication: High Efficiency In Vivo Genome Engineering with a Simplified 15-RVD GoldyTALEN Design. Ma AC, Lee HB, Clark KJ, Ekker SC. PLoS One. 2013 May 29;8(5):e65259. doi: 10.1371/journal.pone.0065259. Print 2013. PubMed 23734242.
Backbone
  Vector backbone: pFUS_B4
  Vector type: Mammalian Expression, TALEN
Growth in bacteria
  Bacterial resistance: Spectinomycin, 50 μg/mL
  Growth temperature: 37°C
  Growth strain: Top10
  Copy number: Unknown
Gene/Insert
  Gene/Insert name: RVD sequence: NI NI NG NI
  Species: Synthetic
  Cloning method: Unknown
  Sequencing primers: 5′ ttgatgcctggcagttccct; 3′ cgaaccgaacaggcttatgt
Terms and licenses: Academic/Nonprofit Terms; Industry Terms: Not Available to Industry
Depositor comments: Plasmid was created using Golden Gate cloning.
How to cite: pFUSB4_AATA was a gift from Stephen Ekker (Addgene plasmid # 48380 ; http://n2t.net/addgene:48380 ; RRID:Addgene_48380)
