[The description below was written by a language model from this plasmid's Addgene catalogue record and pLannotate feature annotations shown in this document.]
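Description:
pFUSB4_AATA is a small (about 2.9 kb) bacterial intermediate plasmid for Golden Gate assembly of TAL effector nucleases, built on the pFUS_B4 array backbone. Although the catalogue lists it under mammalian expression and TALEN vector types, the annotated features show only bacterial maintenance elements and no eukaryotic promoter, so it is best understood as a pre-assembled module library component rather than an expression construct in its own right. It replicates in E. coli from a high-copy ColE1/pUC-type origin and is selected with spectinomycin through the aadA (SmR) aminoglycoside adenylyltransferase gene, which lies downstream of a class 1 integron Pc promoter fragment and a remnant of a gentamicin resistance gene. Short lacZα and lacI fragments and the rrnB T1 and T2 terminators are also annotated. The lacZα remnant is consistent with replacement of a blue/white screening cassette by the insert, though the record does not say this.

The insert is a synthetic four-repeat TALE array carrying the repeat-variable diresidues NI NI NG NI, which by the standard TALE code (NI for A, NG for T) recognises the DNA sequence AATA, as reflected in the plasmid name. The automated annotation did not label the repeats themselves; they presumably occupy the unannotated region of the sequence. The depositor notes that the plasmid was made by Golden Gate cloning. The associated publication describes a simplified 15-RVD GoldyTALEN design for in vivo genome engineering, so pre-made arrays like this one would be combined with other repeat blocks in a final TALEN backbone. This shortens the construction of custom nucleases.
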