Features (pLannotate 1.2.2; 8 found; start..end, strand, type, name):
      3..39      -  CDS            lacZα (fragment): LacZα fragment of β-galactosidase; lacZ fragment
    596..619     +  promoter       Pc promoter (fragment): intI1 (promoter lies within the coding sequence); class 1 integron promoter
    795..851     +  CDS            GmR (fragment): gentamycin acetyltransferase; aacC1; confers resistance to gentamycin
    858..1649    +  CDS            SmR: aminoglycoside adenylyltransferase (Murphy, 1985); aadA; confers resistance to spectinomycin and streptomycin
   1742..2330    +  rep_origin     ori: high-copy-number ColE1/pMB1/pBR322/pUC origin of replication
   2513..2605    +  CDS            lacI (fragment): lac repressor; lacI; The lac repressor binds to the lac operator to inhibit transcription in E. coli. This inhibition can be relieved by adding lactose or isopropyl-β-D-thiogalactopyranoside (IPTG).
   2660..2687    -  terminator     rrnB T2 terminator: transcription terminator T2 from the E. coli rrnB gene
   2819..2862    +  terminator     rrnB T1 terminator: Escherichia coli rrnB; transcription terminator T1 from the E. coli rrnB gene
>Addgene plasmid #48380 | pFUSB4_AATA | depositor full sequence | sequence record 70080 | Full Sequence
ATGTTTTCCCAGTCACGACGTTGTAAAACGACGGCCAGTCTTAAGCGTCTCATGGCCTGACCCCGGACCA
AGTGGTGGCCTATCGCCAGCAACATTGGCGGCAAGCAAGCGCTCGAAACGGTGCAGCGGCTGTTGCCGGT
GCTGTGCCAGGACCATGGCCTGACCCCGGACCAAGTGGTGGCTATCGCCAGCAACATTGGCGGCAAGCAA
GCGCTCGAAACGGTGCAGCGGCTGTTGCCGGTGCTGTGCCAGGACCATGGCCTGACCCCGGACCAAGTGG
TGGCTATCGCCAGCAACGGTGGCGGCAAGCAAGCGCTCGAAACGGTGCAGCGGCTGTTGCCGGTGCTGTG
CCAGGACCATGGCCTGACCCCGGACCAAGTGGTGGCTATCGCCAGCAACATTGGCGGCAAGCAAGCGCTC
GAAACGGTGCAGCGGCTGTTGCCGGTGCTGTGCCAGGACCATGGCCTGACCCCGGACCAAGTGGTGGCTA
TCGAGACGTCTAGACCAGCCAGGACAGAAATGCCTCGACTTCGCTGCTACCCAAGGTTGCCGGGTGACGC
ACACCGTGGAAACGGATGAAGGCACGAACCCAGTGGACATAAGCCTGTTCGGTTCGTAAGCTGTAATGCA
AGTAGCGTATGCGCTCACGCAACTGGTCCAGAACCTTGACCGAACGCAGCGGTGGTAACGGCGCAGTGGC
GGTTTTCATGGCTTGTTATGACTGTTTTTTTGGGGTACAGTCTATGCCTCGGGCATCCAAGCAGCAAGCG
CGTTACGCCGTGGGTCGATGTTTGATGTTATGGAGCAGCAACGATGTTACGCAGCAGGGCAGTCGCCCTA
AAACAAAGTTAAACATTATGAGGGAAGCGGTGATCGCCGAAGTATCGACTCAACTATCAGAGGTAGTTGG
CGTCATCGAGCGCCATCTCGAACCGACGTTGCTGGCCGTACATTTGTACGGCTCCGCAGTGGATGGCGGC
CTGAAGCCACACAGTGATATTGATTTGCTGGTTACGGTGACCGTAAGGCTTGATGAAACAACGCGGCGAG
CTTTGATCAACGACCTTTTGGAAACTTCGGCTTCCCCTGGAGAGAGCGAGATTCTCCGCGCTGTAGAAGT
CACCATTGTTGTGCACGACGACATCATTCCGTGGCGTTATCCAGCTAAGCGCGAACTGCAATTTGGAGAA
TGGCAGCGCAATGACATTCTTGCAGGTATCTTCGAGCCAGCCACGATCGACATTGATCTGGCTATCTTGC
TGACAAAAGCAAGAGAACATAGCGTTGCCTTGGTAGGTCCAGCGGCGGAGGAACTCTTTGATCCGGTTCC
TGAACAGGATCTATTTGAGGCGCTAAATGAAACCTTAACGCTATGGAACTCGCCGCCCGACTGGGCTGGC
GATGAGCGAAATGTAGTGCTTACGTTGTCCCGCATTTGGTACAGCGCAGTAACCGGCAAAATCGCGCCGA
AGGATGTCGCTGCCGACTGGGCAATGGAGCGCCTGCCGGCCCAGTATCAGCCCGTCATACTTGAAGCTAG
ACAGGCTTATCTTGGACAAGAAGAAGATCGCTTGGCCTCGCGCGCAGATCAGTTGGAAGAATTTGTCCAC
TACGTGAAAGGCGAGATCACCAAGGTAGTCGGCAAATAACCCTCGAGCCACCCATGACCAAAATCCCTTA
ACGTGAGTTACGCGTCGTTCCACTGAGCGTCAGACCCCGTAGAAAAGATCAAAGGATCTTCTTGAGATCC
TTTTTTTCTGCGCGTAATCTGCTGCTTGCAAACAAAAAAACCACCGCTACCAGCGGTGGTTTGTTTGCCG
GATCAAGAGCTACCAACTCTTTTTCCGAAGGTAACTGGCTTCAGCAGAGCGCAGATACCAAATACTGTCC
TTCTAGTGTAGCCGTAGTTAGGCCACCACTTCAAGAACTCTGTAGCACCGCCTACATACCTCGCTCTGCT
AATCCTGTTACCAGTGGCTGCTGCCAGTGGCGATAAGTCGTGTCTTACCGGGTTGGACTCAAGACGATAG
TTACCGGATAAGGCGCAGCGGTCGGGCTGAACGGGGGGTTCGTGCACACAGCCCAGCTTGGAGCGAACGA
CCTACACCGAACTGAGATACCTACAGCGTGAGCATTGAGAAAGCGCCACGCTTCCCGAAGGGAGAAAGGC
GGACAGGTATCCGGTAAGCGGCAGGGTCGGAACAGGAGAGCGCACGAGGGAGCTTCCAGGGGGAAACGCC
TGGTATCTTTATAGTCCTGTCGGGTTTCGCCACCTCTGACTTGAGCGTCGATTTTTGTGATGCTCGTCAG
GGGGGCGGAGCCTATGGAAAAACGCCAGCAACGCGGCCTTTTTACGGTTCCTGGCCTTTTGCTGGCCTTT
TGCTCACATGTTCTTTCCTGCGTTATCCCCTGATTCTGTGGATAACCGTATTACCGCCTTTGAGTGAGCT
GATACCGCTCGCCGCAGCCGAACGACCGAGCGCAGCGAGTCAGTGAGCGAGGAAGCGGAAGAGCGCCCAA
TACGCAAACCGCCTCTCCCCGCGCGTTGGCCGATTCATTAATGCAGCTGGCACGACAGGTTTCCCGACTG
GAAAGCGGGCAGTGAGCGCAACGCAATTAATACGCGTACCGCTAGCCAGGAAGAGTTTGTAGAAACGCAA
AAAGGCCATCCGTCAGGATGGCCTTCTGCTTAGTTTGATGCCTGGCAGTTTATGGCGGGCGTCCTGCCCG
CCACCCTCCGGGCCGTTGCTTCACAACGTTCAAATCCGCTCCCGGCGGATTTGTCCTACTCAGGAGAGCG
TTCACCGACAAACAACAGATAAAACGAAAGGCCCAGTCTTCCGACTGAGCCTTTCGTTTTATTTGATGCC
TGGCAGTTCCCTACTCTCGCGTTAACGCTAGCATGG
