>Addgene plasmid #48380 | pFUSB4_AATA | addgene partial sequence | sequence record 70759 | pCR8_F1 5'-ttgatgcctggcagttccct-3'
TCACGACGTTGTAAAACGACGGCCAGTCTTAAGCGTCTCATGGCCTGACCCCGGACCAAGTGGTGGCTAT
CGCCAGCAACATTGGCGGCAAGCAAGCGCTCGAAACGGTGCAGCGGCTGTTGCCGGTGCTGTGCCAGGAC
CATGGCCTGACCCCGGACCAAGTGGTGGCTATCGCCAGCAACATTGGCGGCAAGCAAGCGCTCGAAACGG
TGCAGCGGCTGTTGCCGGTGCTGTGCCAGGACCATGGCCTGACCCCGGACCAAGTGGTGGCTATCGCCAG
CAACGGTGGCGGCAAGCAAGCGCTCGAAACGGTGCAGCGGCTGTTGCCGGTGCTGTGCCAGGACCATGGC
CTGACCCCGGACCAAGTGGTGGCTATCGCCAGCAACATTGGCGGCAAGCAAGCGCTCGAAACGGTGCAGC
GGCTGTTGCCGGTGCTGTGCCAGGACCATGGCCTGACCCCGGACCAAGTGGTGGCTATCGAGACGTCTAG
ACCAGCCAGGACAGAAATGCCTCGACTTCGCTGCTACCCAAGGTTGCCGGGTGACGCACACCGTGGAAAC
GGATGAAGGCACGAACCCAGTGGACATAAGCCTGTTCGGTTCGTAAGCTGTAATGCAAGTAGCGTATGCG
CTCACGCAACTGGTCCAGAACCTTGACCGAACGCAGCGGTGGTAACGGCGCAGTGGCGGTTTTCATGGCT
TGTTATGACTGTTTTTTTGGGGTACAGTCTATGCCTCGGGCATCCAAGCAGCAAGCGCGTTACGCCGTGG
GTCGATGTTTGATGTTATGGAGCAGCAACGATGTTACGCAGCAGGGCAGTCGCCCTAAAACAAAGTTAAA
CATTATGAGGGAAGCGGTGATCGCCGAAGTATCGACTCAACTATCAGA
